>Addgene plasmid #22264 | pLenti X2 Hygro/shp16 (w192-1) | depositor full sequence | sequence record 10204 | Author sequence
CAGGTGGCACTTTTCGGGGAAATGTGCGCGGAACCCCTATTTGTTTATTTTTCTAAATACATTCAAATAT
GTATCCGCTCATGAGACAATAACCCTGATAAATGCTTCAATAATATTGAAAAAGGAAGAGTATGAGTATT
CAACATTTCCGTGTCGCCCTTATTCCCTTTTTTGCGGCATTTTGCCTTCCTGTTTTTGCTCACCCAGAAA
CGCTGGTGAAAGTAAAAGATGCTGAAGATCAGTTGGGTGCACGAGTGGGTTACATCGAACTGGATCTCAA
CAGCGGTAAGATCCTTGAGAGTTTTCGCCCCGAAGAACGTTTTCCAATGATGAGCACTTTTAAAGTTCTG
CTATGTGGCGCGGTATTATCCCGTATTGACGCCGGGCAAGAGCAACTCGGTCGCCGCATACACTATTCTC
AGAATGACTTGGTTGAGTACTCACCAGTCACAGAAAAGCATCTTACGGATGGCATGACAGTAAGAGAATT
ATGCAGTGCTGCCATAACCATGAGTGATAACACTGCGGCCAACTTACTTCTGACAACGATCGGAGGACCG
AAGGAGCTAACCGCTTTTTTGCACAACATGGGGGATCATGTAACTCGCCTTGATCGTTGGGAACCGGAGC
TGAATGAAGCCATACCAAACGACGAGCGTGACACCACGATGCCTGTAGCAATGGCAACAACGTTGCGCAA
ACTATTAACTGGCGAACTACTTACTCTAGCTTCCCGGCAACAATTAATAGACTGGATGGAGGCGGATAAA
GTTGCAGGACCACTTCTGCGCTCGGCCCTTCCGGCTGGCTGGTTTATTGCTGATAAATCTGGAGCCGGTG
AGCGTGGGTCTCGCGGTATCATTGCAGCACTGGGGCCAGATGGTAAGCCCTCCCGTATCGTAGTTATCTA
CACGACGGGGAGTCAGGCAACTATGGATGAACGAAATAGACAGATCGCTGAGATAGGTGCCTCACTGATT
AAGCATTGGTAACTGTCAGACCAAGTTTACTCATATATACTTTAGATTGATTTAAAACTTCATTTTTAAT
TTAAAAGGATCTAGGTGAAGATCCTTTTTGATAATCTCATGACCAAAATCCCTTAACGTGAGTTTTCGTT
CCACTGAGCGTCAGACCCCGTAGAAAAGATCAAAGGATCTTCTTGAGATCCTTTTTTTCTGCGCGTAATC
TGCTGCTTGCAAACAAAAAAACCACCGCTACCAGCGGTGGTTTGTTTGCCGGATCAAGAGCTACCAACTC
TTTTTCCGAAGGTAACTGGCTTCAGCAGAGCGCAGATACCAAATACTGTCCTTCTAGTGTAGCCGTAGTT
AGGCCACCACTTCAAGAACTCTGTAGCACCGCCTACATACCTCGCTCTGCTAATCCTGTTACCAGTGGCT
GCTGCCAGTGGCGATAAGTCGTGTCTTACCGGGTTGGACTCAAGACGATAGTTACCGGATAAGGCGCAGC
GGTCGGGCTGAACGGGGGGTTCGTGCACACAGCCCAGCTTGGAGCGAACGACCTACACCGAACTGAGATA
CCTACAGCGTGAGCTATGAGAAAGCGCCACGCTTCCCGAAGGGAGAAAGGCGGACAGGTATCCGGTAAGC
GGCAGGGTCGGAACAGGAGAGCGCACGAGGGAGCTTCCAGGGGGAAACGCCTGGTATCTTTATAGTCCTG
TCGGGTTTCGCCACCTCTGACTTGAGCGTCGATTTTTGTGATGCTCGTCAGGGGGGCGGAGCCTATGGAA
AAACGCCAGCAACGCGGCCTTTTTACGGTTCCTGGCCTTTTGCTGGCCTTTTGCTCACATGTTCTTTCCT
GCGTTATCCCCTGATTCTGTGGATAACCGTATTACCGCCTTTGAGTGAGCTGATACCGCTCGCCGCAGCC
GAACGACCGAGCGCAGCGAGTCAGTGAGCGAGGAAGCGGAAGAGCGCCCAATACGCAAACCGCCTCTCCC
CGCGCGTTGGCCGATTCATTAATGCAGCTGGCACGACAGGTTTCCCGACTGGAAAGCGGGCAGTGAGCGC
AACGCAATTAATGTGAGTTAGCTCACTCATTAGGCACCCCAGGCTTTACACTTTATGCTTCCGGCTCGTA
TGTTGTGTGGAATTGTGAGCGGATAACAATTTCACACAGGAAACAGCTATGACCATGATTACGCCAAGCG
CGCAATTAACCCTCACTAAAGGGAACAAAAGCTGGAGCTGCAAGCTTAATGTAGTCTTATGCAATACTCT
TGTAGTCTTGCAACATGGTAACGATGAGTTAGCAACATGCCTTACAAGGAGAGAAAAAGCACCGTGCATG
CCGATTGGTGGAAGTAAGGTGGTACGATCGTGCCTTATTAGGAAGGCAACAGACGGGTCTGACATGGATT
GGACGAACCACTGAATTGCCGCATTGCAGAGATATTGTATTTAAGTGCCTAGCTCGATACAATAAACGGG
TCTCTCTGGTTAGACCAGATCTGAGCCTGGGAGCTCTCTGGCTAACTAGGGAACCCACTGCTTAAGCCTC
AATAAAGCTTGCCTTGAGTGCTTCAAGTAGTGTGTGCCCGTCTGTTGTGTGACTCTGGTAACTAGAGATC
CCTCAGACCCTTTTAGTCAGTGTGGAAAATCTCTAGCAGTGGCGCCCGAACAGGGACCTGAAAGCGAAAG
GGAAACCAGAGCTCTCTCGACGCAGGACTCGGCTTGCTGAAGCGCGCACGGCAAGAGGCGAGGGGCGGCG
ACTGGTGAGTACGCCAAAAATTTTGACTAGCGGAGGCTAGAAGGAGAGAGATGGGTGCGAGAGCGTCAGT
ATTAAGCGGGGGAGAATTAGATCGCGATGGGAAAAAATTCGGTTAAGGCCAGGGGGAAAGAAAAAATATA
AATTAAAACATATAGTATGGGCAAGCAGGGAGCTAGAACGATTCGCAGTTAATCCTGGCCTGTTAGAAAC
ATCAGAAGGCTGTAGACAAATACTGGGACAGCTACAACCATCCCTTCAGACAGGATCAGAAGAACTTAGA
TCATTATATAATACAGTAGCAACCCTCTATTGTGTGCATCAAAGGATAGAGATAAAAGACACCAAGGAAG
CTTTAGACAAGATAGAGGAAGAGCAAAACAAAAGTAAGACCACCGCACAGCAAGCGGCCGCTGATCTTCA
GACCTGGAGGAGGAGATATGAGGGACAATTGGAGAAGTGAATTATATAAATATAAAGTAGTAAAAATTGA
ACCATTAGGAGTAGCACCCACCAAGGCAAAGAGAAGAGTGGTGCAGAGAGAAAAAAGAGCAGTGGGAATA
GGAGCTTTGTTCCTTGGGTTCTTGGGAGCAGCAGGAAGCACTATGGGCGCAGCCTCAATGACGCTGACGG
TACAGGCCAGACAATTATTGTCTGGTATAGTGCAGCAGCAGAACAATTTGCTGAGGGCTATTGAGGCGCA
ACAGCATCTGTTGCAACTCACAGTCTGGGGCATCAAGCAGCTCCAGGCAAGAATCCTGGCTGTGGAAAGA
TACCTAAAGGATCAACAGCTCCTGGGGATTTGGGGTTGCTCTGGAAAACTCATTTGCACCACTGCTGTGC
CTTGGAATGCTAGTTGGAGTAATAAATCTCTGGAACAGATTGGAATCACACGACCTGGATGGAGTGGGAC
AGAGAAATTAACAATTACACAAGCTTAATACACTCCTTAATTGAAGAATCGCAAAACCAGCAAGAAAAGA
ATGAACAAGAATTATTGGAATTAGATAAATGGGCAAGTTTGTGGAATTGGTTTAACATAACAAATTGGCT
GTGGTATATAAAATTATTCATAATGATAGTAGGAGGCTTGGTAGGTTTAAGAATAGTTTTTGCTGTACTT
TCTATAGTGAATAGAGTTAGGCAGGGATATTCACCATTATCGTTTCAGACCCACCTCCCAACCCCGAGGG
GACCCGACAGGCCCGAAGGAATAGAAGAAGAAGGTGGAGAGAGAGACAGAGACAGATCCATTCGATTAGT
GAACGGATCTCGACGGTTAACTTTTAAAAGAAAAGGGGGGATTGGGGGGTACAGTGCAGGGGAAAGAATA
GTAGACATAATAGCAACAGACATACAAACTAAAGAATTACAAAAACAAATTACAAAAATTCAAAATTTTA
TTCCAGTGTGGTGGAATTCTGCAGATATCCAGCACAGTGGCGGCCGCTCGACAATCAACCTCTGGATTAC
AAAATTTGTGAAAGATTGACTGGTATTCTTAACTATGTTGCTCCTTTTACGCTATGTGGATACGCTGCTT
TAATGCCTTTGTATCATGCTATTGCTTCCCGTATGGCTTTCATTTTCTCCTCCTTGTATAAATCCTGGTT
GCTGTCTCTTTATGAGGAGTTGTGGCCCGTTGTCAGGCAACGTGGCGTGGTGTGCACTGTGTTTGCTGAC
GCAACCCCCACTGGTTGGGGCATTGCCACCACCTGTCAGCTCCTTTCCGGGACTTTCGCTTTCCCCCTCC
CTATTGCCACGGCGGAACTCATCGCCGCCTGCCTTGCCCGCTGCTGGACAGGGGCTCGGCTGTTGGGCAC
TGACAATTCCGTGGTGTTGTCGGGGAAGCTGACGTCCTTTCCATGGCTGCTCGCCTGTGTTGCCACCTGG
ATTCTGCGCGGGACGTCCTTCTGCTACGTCCCTTCGGCCCTCAATCCAGCGGACCTTCCTTCCCGCGGCC
TGCTGCCGGCTCTGCGGCCTCTTCCGCGTCTTCGCCTTCGCCCTCAGACGAGTCGGATCTCCCTTTGGGC
CGCCTCCCCGCCTGGAATTCTGCAGATATCCGGACTAGTGATCTCTCGAGGTTAACGAATTCTACCGGGT
AGGGGAGGCGCTTTTCCCAAGGCAGTCTGGAGCATGCGCTTTAGCAGCCCCGCTGGGCACTTGGCGCTAC
ACAAGTGGCCTCTGGCCTCGCACACATTCCACATCCACCGGTAGGCGCCAACCGGCTCCGTTCTTTGGTG
GCCCCTTCGCGCCACCTTCTACTCCTCCCCTAGTCAGGAAGTTCCCCCCCGCCCCGCAGCTCGCGTCGTG
CAGGACGTGACAAATGGAAGTAGCACGTCTCACTAGTCTCGTGCAGATGGACAGCACCGCTGAGCAATGG
AAGCGGGTAGGCCTTTGGGGCAGCGGCCAATAGCAGCTTTGCTCCTTCGCTTTCTGGGCTCAGAGGCTGG
GAAGGGGTGGGTCCGGGGGCGGGCTCAGGGGCGGGCTCAGGGGCGGGGCGGGCGCCCGAAGGTCCTCCGG
AGGCCCGGCATTCTGCACGCTTCAAAAGCGCACGTCTGCCGCGCTGTTCTCCTCTTCCTCATCTCCGGGC
CTTTCGACCTGCATCCCGCCACCATGAAAAAGCCTGAACTCACCGCGACGTCTGTCGAGAAGTTTCTGAT
CGAAAAGTTCGACAGCGTCTCCGACCTGATGCAGCTCTCGGAGGGCGAAGAATCTCGTGCTTTCAGCTTC
GATGTAGGAGGGCGTGGATATGTCCTGCGGGTAAATAGCTGCGCCGATGGTTTCTACAAAGATCGTTATG
TTTATCGGCACTTTGCATCGGCCGCGCTCCCGATTCCGGAAGTGCTTGACATTGGGGAATTCAGCGAGAG
CCTGACCTATTGCATCTCCCGCCGTGCACAGGGTGTCACGTTGCAAGACCTGCCTGAAACCGAACTGCCC
GCTGTTCTGCAGCCGGTCGCGGAGGCCATGGATGCGATCGCTGCGGCCGATCTTAGCCAGACGAGCGGGT
TCGGCCCATTCGGACCGCAAGGAATCGGTCAATACACTACATGGCGTGATTTCATATGCGCGATTGCTGA
TCCCCATGTGTATCACTGGCAAACTGTGATGGACGACACCGTCAGTGCGTCCGTCGCGCAGGCTCTCGAT
GAGCTGATGCTTTGGGCCGAGGACTGCCCCGAAGTCCGGCACCTCGTGCACGCGGATTTCGGCTCCAACA
ATGTCCTGACGGACAATGGCCGCATAACAGCGGTCATTGACTGGAGCGAGGCGATGTTCGGGGATTCCCA
ATACGAGGTCGCCAACATCTTCTTCTGGAGGCCGTGGTTGGCTTGTATGGAGCAGCAGACGCGCTACTTC
GAGCGGAGGCATCCGGAGCTTGCAGGATCGCCGCGGCTCCGGGGCGTATATGCTCCGCATTGGTCTTGAC
CAACTCTATCAGAGCTTGGTTGACGGCAATTTCGATGATGCAGCTTGGGCGCAGGGTCGATGCGACGCAA
TCGTCCGATCCGGAGCCGGGACTGTCGGGCGTACACAAATCGCCCGCAGAAGCGCGGCCGTCTGGACCGA
TGGCTGTGTAGAAGTACTCGCCGATAGTGGAAACCGACGCCCCAGCACTCGTCCGAGGGCAAAGGAATAG
AGTAGATGCCGACCGAACAAGAGCTGATTTCGAGAACGCCTCAGCCAGCAACTCGCGCGAGCCTAGCAAG
GCAAATGCGAGAGAACGGCCTTACGCTTGGTGGCACAGTTCTCGTCCACAGTTCGCTAAGCTCGCTCGGC
TGGGTCGCGGGAGGGCCGGTCGCAGTGATTCAGGCCCTTCTGGATTGTGTTGGTCCCCAGGGCACGATTG
TCATGCCCACGCACTCGGGTGATCTGACTGATCCCGCAGATTGGAGATCGCCGCCCGTGCCTGCCGATTG
GGTGCAGATCCGTCGAGGGCCCGGTACCTTTAAGACCAATGACTTACAAGGCAGCTGTAGATCTTAGCCA
CTTTTTAAAAGAAAAGGGGGGACTGGAAGGGCTAGACTCGAGCGGCCGCCACTGTGCTGGATATCAACCA
CTTTGTACAAGAAAGCTGGGTCTAGATATCTCGAGTGCGGCCGCGAATTCGTTATCGAACCACTTTGTAC
AAGAAAGTTGGGTCGGCGCGCCCACCCTTCAAAAAAGACCGCAACTATTCGGTGCGTTGAGCACAAGCTT
CTGCCCAACGCACCGAATAGTTACGGTCGGTGTTTCGTCCTTTCCACAAGATATATAAAGCCAAGAAATC
GAAATACTTTCAAGTTACGGTAAGCATATGATAGTCCATTTTAAAACATAATTTTAAAACTGCAAACTAC
CCAAGAAATTATTACTTTCTACGTCACGTATTTTGTACTAATATCTTTGTGTTTACAGTCAAATTAATTC
TAATTATCTCTCTAACAGCCTTGTATCGTATATGCAAATATGAAGGAATCATGGGAAATAGGCCCTCTTC
CTGCCCGACCTTGGCGCGCGCTCGGCGCGCGGTCACGCTCCGTCACGTGGTGCGTTTTGCCTGCGCGTCT
TTCCACTGGGGCCGGGGCGGCGCGGAGGGTTCAGACGCGGGCTCTTACTCAAACGCTGATCCCCGAAACT
ACCGAGCAGTGTCTGCGCGACGCGAAAGCATTTTTGGAGCGAGGGGCCATGGTGCCCATGGGATTCCCAC
GGGTGTTGGACTCGGGGGGATCCGTCGACCTGCAGCCAAGCTTGTATTCTATAGTGTCACCTAAATCGGT
GAAGGGGGCGGCCGCGGAGCCTGCTTTTTTGTACAAACTTGTTTGATAACCTCGACTGAATTGGTTCCTT
TAAAGCCTGCTTTTTTGTACAAACTTGTTGATATCTGCAGAATTCCACCACACTGGACTAGCTCACTCCC
AACGAAGACAAGATCTGCTTTTTGCTTGTACTGGGTCTCTCTGGTTAGACCAGATCTGAGCCTGGGAGCT
CTCTGGCTGCCTAGGGAACCCACTGCTTAAGCCTCAATAAAGCTTGCCTTGAGTGCTTCAAGTAGTGTGT
GCCCGTCTGTTGTGTGACTCTGGTAACTAGAGATCCCTCAGACCCTTTTAGTCAGTGTGGAAAATCTCTA
GCAGTAGTAGTTCATGTCATCTTATTATTCAGTATTTATAACTTGCAAAGAAATGAATATCAGAGAGTGA
GAGGAACTTGTTTATTGCAGCTTATAATGGTTACAAATAAAGCAATAGCATCACAAATTTCACAAATAAA
GCATTTTTTTCACTGCATTCTAGTTGTGGTTTGTCCAAACTCATCAATGTATCTTATCATGTCTGGCTCT
AGCTATCCCGCCCCTAACTCCGCCCAGTTCCGCCCATTCTCCGCCCCATGGCTGACTAATTTTTTTTATT
TATGCAGAGGCCGAGGCCGCCTCGGCCTCTGAGCTATTCCAGAAGTAGTGAGGAGGCTTTTTTGGAGGCC
TAGGCTTTTGCGTCGAGACGTACCCAATTCGCCCTATAGTGAGTCGTATTACGCGCGCTCACTGGCCGTC
GTTTTACAACGTCGTGACTGGGAAAACCCTGGCGTTACCCAACTTAATCGCCTTGCAGCACATCCCCCTT
TCGCCAGCTGGCGTAATAGCGAAGAGGCCCGCACCGATCGCCCTTCCCAACAGTTGCGCAGCCTGAATGG
CGAATGGCGCG
[124 nt withheld, positions 8412-8535]
C
[91 nt withheld, positions 8537-8627]
A
[49 nt withheld, positions 8629-8677]
CCTTTGACGTTGGAGTCCACGTTCTTT
[37 nt withheld, positions 8705-8741]
ACCCTATCTCGGTCTATTCTTTTGATTTATAAGGGATTTTGCCGATTTCGGCCTATTGGTTAAAAAATGA
GCTGATTTAACAAAAATTTAACGCGAATTTTAACAAAATATTAACGTTTACAATTTCC
Features (pLannotate 1.2.2; 32 found; start..end, strand, type, name):
     27..131     +  promoter       AmpR promoter: bla
    132..992     +  CDS            AmpR: β-lactamase; bla; confers resistance to ampicillin, carbenicillin, and related antibiotics
   1163..1751    +  rep_origin     ori: high-copy-number ColE1/pMB1/pBR322/pUC origin of replication
   1934..2026    +  CDS            lacI (fragment): lac repressor; lacI; The lac repressor binds to the lac operator to inhibit transcription in E. coli. This inhibition can be relieved by adding lactose or isopropyl-β-D-thiogalactopyranoside (IPTG).
   2039..2060    +  protein_bind   CAP binding site: CAP binding activates transcription in the presence of cAMP. E. coli catabolite activator protein
   2075..2105    +  promoter       lac promoter: promoter for the E. coli lac operon
   2113..2129    +  protein_bind   lac operator: The lac repressor binds to the lac operator to inhibit transcription in E. coli. This inhibition can be relieved by adding lactose or isopropyl-β-D-thiogalactopyranoside (IPTG). lac repressor encoded by lacI
   2174..2192    +  promoter       T3 promoter: promoter for bacteriophage T3 RNA polymerase
   2220..2441    +  promoter       RSV promoter: Rous sarcoma virus enhancer/promoter
   2448..2628    +  LTR            5' LTR (truncated): truncated 5' long terminal repeat (LTR) from HIV-1
   2672..2797    +  misc_feature   HIV-1 Ψ: packaging signal of human immunodeficiency virus type 1
   2781..3144    +  CDS            HIV-1 gag (fragment): gag protein from human immunodeficiency virus 1; gag
   3239..3575    +  ncRNA          RRE: Accession: RF00036 - HIV Rev response element
   3611..4000    +  CDS            env (fragment): ENV_HV1H2 - Experimental evidence at protein level: Swiss-Prot protein existence level 1. [Transmembrane protein gp41]: Acts as a class I viral fusion protein. Under the current model, the protein has at least 3 conformational states: pre-fusion native state, pre-hairpin intermediate state, and post-fusion hairpin state. During fusion of viral and target intracellular membranes, the coiled coil regions (heptad repeats) assume a trimer-of-hairpins structure, positioning the fusion peptide in close proximity to the C-terminal region of the ectodomain. The formation of this structure appears to d
   4012..4129    +  misc_feature   cPPT/CTS: central polypurine tract and central termination sequence of HIV-1
   4183..4771    +  misc_feature   WPRE: woodchuck hepatitis virus posttranscriptional regulatory element
   4827..5326    +  promoter       PGK promoter: mouse phosphoglycerate kinase 1 promoter
   5344..6370    +  CDS            HygR (fragment): aminoglycoside phosphotransferase from E. coli; aph(4)-Ia; confers resistance to hygromycin
   6388..6666    +  CDS            yokD (fragment): YOKD_BACSU - Experimental evidence at protein level: Swiss-Prot protein existence level 1. May contribute to antibiotic resistance. From Bacillus subtilis (strain 168).
   6674..6790    +  CDS            nef (fragment): NEF_HV1LA - Experimental evidence at protein level: Swiss-Prot protein existence level 1. Extracellular Nef protein targets CD4(+) T-lymphocytes for apoptosis by interacting with CXCR4 surface receptors. From Human immunodeficiency virus type 1 group M subtype B (isolate Lai) (HIV-1).
   6787..6811    +  protein_bind   attB2: mutant version of attB; recombination site for the Gateway® BP reaction BP Clonase™
   6849..6873    +  protein_bind   attB2: mutant version of attB; recombination site for the Gateway® BP reaction BP Clonase™
   6967..7207    -  promoter       U6 promoter: RNA polymerase III promoter for human U6 snRNA
   7468..7486    -  promoter       SP6 promoter: promoter for bacteriophage SP6 RNA polymerase
   7508..7532    -  protein_bind   attB1: mutant version of attB; recombination site for the Gateway® BP reaction BP Clonase™
   7564..7588    -  protein_bind   attB1: mutant version of attB; recombination site for the Gateway® BP reaction BP Clonase™
   7623..7843    +  LTR            3' LTR (ΔU3) (fragment): self-inactivating 3' long terminal repeat (LTR) from HIV-1
   7915..8036    +  polyA_signal   SV40 poly(A) signal: SV40 polyadenylation signal
   8055..8190    +  rep_origin     SV40 ori: SV40 origin of replication
   8223..8241    -  promoter       T7 promoter: promoter for bacteriophage T7 RNA polymerase
   8249..8404    +  CDS            lacZα (fragment): LacZα fragment of β-galactosidase; lacZ fragment
   8412..8867    +  rep_origin     f1 ori (sequence partly withheld): f1 bacteriophage origin of replication; arrow indicates direction of (+) strand synthesis
