[The description below was written by a language model from this plasmid's Addgene catalogue record and pLannotate feature annotations shown in this document.]
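Description:
pLenti X2 Hygro/shp16 (w192-1) is a lentiviral RNAi vector for stable knockdown of cyclin-dependent kinase inhibitor 2A (p16). It is built on the p156RRL-sinPPT-CMV-GFP-PRE backbone, a third-generation-style self-inactivating HIV-1 design. An RSV promoter fused to a truncated 5' LTR drives transcription of the viral genome in packaging cells. This is followed by the Ψ packaging signal with a gag fragment, the Rev response element, an env fragment and the cPPT/CTS, and the genome ends in a ΔU3 3' LTR with an SV40 polyadenylation signal downstream. In bacteria the plasmid is maintained at high copy through a ColE1/pUC-type origin with ampicillin resistance. It also carries f1 and SV40 origins and remnants of lac/lacZα and phage promoter sequences from the cloning backbone.

The payload has two parts. A mouse PGK promoter drives a hygromycin phosphotransferase gene, located downstream of the WPRE, which allows hygromycin selection of transduced cells. The short hairpin cassette, a 61 bp insert cloned between XhoI (destroyed) and EcoRI sites, is expressed from a human U6 RNA polymerase III promoter annotated on the reverse strand. It lies just upstream of the annotated 3' LTR and is flanked by Gateway attB1 and attB2 recombination scars, which suggests the U6-shRNA unit was introduced by recombination from an entry clone. The hairpin itself is too short to appear as an annotated feature, and the record does not state the species of the p16 target. The short yokD and nef fragment annotations are probably automated matches to residual sequence rather than functional elements. The construct is suited to producing lentivirus for stable, selectable p16 silencing.
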