Addgene plasmid #22264: pLenti X2 Hygro/shp16 (w192-1)
Depositing lab: Eric Campeau. Depositing organization: University of Massachusetts, Worcester.
Backbone
  Vector backbone: p156RRL-sinPPT-CMV-GFP-PRE/Nhe I
  Backbone size w/o insert (bp): 8808
  Vector type: Lentiviral, RNAi
  Selectable markers: Hygromycin
Growth in bacteria
  Bacterial resistance: Ampicillin, 100 μg/mL
  Growth temperature: 37°C
  Growth strain: Stbl3
  Growth instructions: Stbl3, 37oC
  Copy number: High Copy
Gene/Insert
  Gene/Insert name: cyclin-dependent kinase inhibitor 2A (alt name: p16)
  Insert size (bp): 61
  Cloning method: Restriction Enzyme; 5′ cloning site Xho I (destroyed during cloning); 3′ cloning site Eco RI (not destroyed)
  Sequencing primers: 5′ U6; 3′ n/a
Resource information
  A portion of this plasmid was derived from a plasmid made by: shp16 obtained from Dr. Christian Beausejour.
Terms and licenses: Academic/Nonprofit Terms; Industry Terms: Not Available to Industry
How to cite: pLenti X2 Hygro/shp16 (w192-1) was a gift from Eric Campeau (Addgene plasmid # 22264 ; http://n2t.net/addgene:22264 ; RRID:Addgene_22264)
