>Addgene plasmid #22264 | pLenti X2 Hygro/shp16 (w192-1) | addgene partial sequence | sequence record 28693 | 22264 with U6
TGAACGACTACAACTAAAGAATTACAAAAACAAATTACAAAATTCAAAATTTTATCGTCCAGTGTGGTGG
AATTCTGCAGATATCCAGCACAGTGGCGGCCGCTCGACAATCAACCTCTGGATTACAAAATTTGTGAAAG
ATTGACTGGTATTCTTAACTATGTTGCTCCTTTTACGCTATGTGGATACGCTGCTTTAATGCCTTTGTAT
CATGCTATTGCTTCCCGTATGGCTTTCATTTTCTCCTCCTTGTATAAATCCTGGTTGCTGTCTCTTTATG
AGGAGTTGTGGCCCGTTGTCAGGCAACGTGGCGTGGTGTGCACTGTGTTTGCTGACGCAACCCCCACTGG
TTGGGGCATTGCCACCACCTGTCAGCTCCTTTCCGGGACTTTCGCTTTCCCCCTCCCTATTGCCACGGCG
GAACTCATCGCCGCCTGCCTTGCCCGCTGCTGGACAGGGGCTCGGCTGTTGGGCACTGACAATT
